>Addgene plasmid #82299 | pDONR223_CSNK1E_WT | addgene full sequence | sequence record 165382 | Addgene NGS result
CGTGAGTTACGCGTCGTTCCACTGAGCGTCAGACCCCGTAGAAAAGATCAAAGGATCTTCTTGAGATCCT
TTTTTTCTGCGCGTAATCTGCTGCTTGCAAACAAAAAAACCACCGCTACCAGCGGTGGTTTGTTTGCCGG
ATCAAGAGCTACCAACTCTTTTTCCGAAGGTAACTGGCTTCAGCAGAGCGCAGATACCAAATACTGTTCT
TCTAGTGTAGCCGTAGTTAGGCCACCACTTCAAGAACTCTGTAGCACCGCCTACATACCTCGCTCTGCTA
ATCCTGTTACCAGTGGCTGCTGCCAGTGGCGATAAGTCGTGTCTTACCGGGTTGGACTCAAGACGATAGT
TACCGGATAAGGCGCAGCGGTCGGGCTGAACGGGGGGTTCGTGCACACAGCCCAGCTTGGAGCGAACGAC
CTACACCGAACTGAGATACCTACAGCGTGAGCTATGAGAAAGCGCCACGCTTCCCGAAGGGAGAAAGGCG
GACAGGTATCCGGTAAGCGGCAGGGTCGGAACAGGAGAGCGCACGAGGGAGCTTCCAGGGGGAAACGCCT
GGTATCTTTATAGTCCTGTCGGGTTTCGCCACCTCTGACTTGAGCGTCGATTTTTGTGATGCTCGTCAGG
GGGGCGGAGCCTATGGAAAAACGCCAGCAACGCGGCCTTTTTACGGTTCCTGGCCTTTTGCTGGCCTTTT
GCTCACATGTTCTTTCCTGCGTTATCCCCTGATTCTGTGGATAACCGTATTACCGCCTTTGAGTGAGCTG
ATACCGCTCGCCGCAGCCGAACGACCGAGCGCAGCGAGTCAGTGAGCGAGGAAGCGGAAGAGCGCCCAAT
ACGCAAACCGCCTCTCCCCGCGCGTTGGCCGATTCATTAATGCAGCTGGCACGACAGGTTTCCCGACTGG
AAAGCGGGCAGTGAGCGCAACGCAATTAATACGCGTACCGCTAGCCAGGAAGAGTTTGTAGAAACGCAAA
AAGGCCATCCGTCAGGATGGCCTTCTGCTTAGTTTGATGCCTGGCAGTTTATGGCGGGCGTCCTGCCCGC
CACCCTCCGGGCCGTTGCTTCACAACGTTCAAATCCGCTCCCGGCGGATTTGTCCTACTCAGGAGAGCGT
TCACCGACAAACAACAGATAAAACGAAAGGCCCAGTCTTCCGACTGAGCCTTTCGTTTTATTTGATGCCT
GGCAGTTCCCTACTCTCGCGTTAACGCTAGCATGGATGTTTTCCCAGTCACGACGTTGTAAAACGACGGC
CAGTCTTAAGCTCGGGCCCCAAATAATGATTTTATTTTGACTGATAGTGACCTGTTCGTTGCAACAAATT
GATGAGCAATGCTTTTTTATAATGCCAACTTTGTACAAAAAAGTTGGCATGGAGCTACGTGTGGGGAACA
AGTACCGCCTGGGACGGAAGATCGGGAGCGGGTCCTTCGGAGATATCTACCTGGGTGCCAACATCGCCTC
TGGTGAGGAAGTCGCCATCAAGCTGGAGTGTGTGAAGACAAAGCACCCCCAGCTGCACATCGAGAGCAAG
TTCTACAAGATGATGCAGGGTGGCGTGGGGATCCCGTCCATCAAGTGGTGCGGAGCTGAGGGCGACTACA
ACGTGATGGTCATGGAGCTGCTGGGGCCTAGCCTCGAGGACCTGTTCAACTTCTGTTCCCGCAAATTCAG
CCTCAAGACGGTGCTGCTCTTGGCCGACCAGATGATCAGCCGCATCGAGTATATCCACTCCAAGAACTTC
ATCCACCGGGACGTCAAGCCCGACAACTTCCTCATGGGGCTGGGGAAGAAGGGCAACCTGGTCTACATCA
TCGACTTCGGCCTGGCCAAGAAGTACCGGGACGCCCGCACCCACCAGCACATTCCCTACCGGGAAAACAA
GAACCTGACCGGCACGGCCCGCTACGCTTCCATCAACACGCACCTGGGCATTGAGCAAAGCCGTCGAGAT
GACCTGGAGAGCCTGGGCTACGTGCTCATGTACTTCAACCTGGGCTCCCTGCCCTGGCAGGGGCTCAAAG
CAGCCACCAAGCGCCAGAAGTATGAACGGATCAGCGAGAAGAAGATGTCAACGCCCATCGAGGTCCTCTG
CAAAGGCTATCCCTCCGAATTCTCAACATACCTCAACTTCTGCCGCTCCCTGCGGTTTGACGACAAGCCC
GACTACTCTTACCTACGTCAGCTCTTCCGCAACCTCTTCCACCGGCAGGGCTTCTCCTATGACTACGTCT
TTGACTGGAACATGCTGAAATTCGGTGCAGCCCGGAATCCCGAGGATGTGGACCGGGAGCGGCGAGAACA
CGAACGCGAGGAGAGGATGGGGCAGCTACGGGGGTCCGCGACCCGAGCCCTGCCCCCTGGCCCACCCACG
GGGGCCACTGCCAACCGGCTCCGCAGTGCCGCCGAGCCCGTGGCTTCCACGCCAGCCTCCCGCATCCAGC
CGGCTGGCAATACTTCTCCCAGAGCGATCTCGCGGGTCGACCGGGAGAGGAAGGTGAGTATGAGGCTGCA
CAGGGGTGCGCCCGCCAACGTCTCCTCCTCAGACCTCACTGGGCGGCAAGAGGTCTCCCGGATCCCAGCC
TCACAGACAAGTGTGCCATTTGACCATCTCGGGAAGTGCCCAACTTTCTTGTACAAAGTTGGCATTATAA
GAAAGCATTGCTTATCAATTTGTTGCAACGAACAGGTCACTATCAGTCAAAATAAAATCATTATTTGCCA
TCCAGCTGATATCCCCTATAGTGAGTCGTATTACATGGTCATAGCTGTTTCCTGGCAGCTCTGGCCCGTG
TCTCAAAATCTCTGATGTTACATTGCACAAGATAAAAATATATCATCATGCCTCCTCTAGACCAGCCAGG
ACAGAAATGCCTCGACTTCGCTGCTACCCAAGGTTGCCGGGTGACGCACACCGTGGAAACGGATGAAGGC
ACGAACCCAGTGGACATAAGCCTGTTCGGTTCGTAAGCTGTAATGCAAGTAGCGTATGCGCTCACGCAAC
TGGTCCAGAACCTTGACCGAACGCAGCGGTGGTAACGGCGCAGTGGCGGTTTTCATGGCTTGTTATGACT
GTTTTTTTGGGGTACAGTCTATGCCTCGGGCATCCAAGCAGCAAGCGCGTTACGCCGTGGGTCGATGTTT
GATGTTATGGAGCAGCAACGATGTTACGCAGCAGGGCAGTCGCCCTAAAACAAAGTTAAACATTATGAGG
GAAGCGGTGATCGCCGAAGTATCGACTCAACTATCAGAGGTAGTTGGCGTCATCGAGCGCCATCTCGAAC
CGACGTTGCTGGCCGTACATTTGTACGGCTCCGCAGTGGATGGCGGCCTGAAGCCACACAGTGATATTGA
TTTGCTGGTTACGGTGACCGTAAGGCTTGATGAAACAACGCGGCGAGCTTTGATCAACGACCTTTTGGAA
ACTTCGGCTTCCCCTGGAGAGAGCGAGATTCTCCGCGCTGTAGAAGTCACCATTGTTGTGCACGACGACA
TCATTCCGTGGCGTTATCCAGCTAAGCGCGAACTGCAATTTGGAGAATGGCAGCGCAATGACATTCTTGC
AGGTATCTTCGAGCCAGCCACGATCGACATTGATCTGGCTATCTTGCTGACAAAAGCAAGAGAACATAGC
GTTGCCTTGGTAGGTCCAGCGGCGGAGGAACTCTTTGATCCGGTTCCTGAACAGGATCTATTTGAGGCGC
TAAATGAAACCTTAACGCTATGGAACTCGCCGCCCGACTGGGCTGGCGATGAGCGAAATGTAGTGCTTAC
GTTGTCCCGCATTTGGTACAGCGCAGTAACCGGCAAAATCGCGCCGAAGGATGTCGCTGCCGACTGGGCA
ATGGAGCGCCTGCCGGCCCAGTATCAGCCCGTCATACTTGAAGCTAGACAGGCTTATCTTGGACAAGAAG
AAGATCGCTTGGCCTCGCGCGCAGATCAGTTGGAAGAATTTGTCCACTACGTGAAAGGCGAGATCACCAA
GGTAGTCGGCAAATAACCCTCGAGCCACCCATGACCAAAATCCCTTAA
Features (pLannotate 1.2.2; 12 found; start..end, strand, type, name):
     61..649     +  rep_origin     ori: high-copy-number ColE1/pMB1/pBR322/pUC origin of replication
    832..924     +  CDS            lacI (fragment): lac repressor; lacI; The lac repressor binds to the lac operator to inhibit transcription in E. coli. This inhibition can be relieved by adding lactose or isopropyl-β-D-thiogalactopyranoside (IPTG).
    979..1006    -  terminator     rrnB T2 terminator: transcription terminator T2 from the E. coli rrnB gene
   1138..1181    +  terminator     rrnB T1 terminator: Escherichia coli rrnB; transcription terminator T1 from the E. coli rrnB gene
   1228..1264    -  CDS            lacZα (fragment): LacZα fragment of β-galactosidase; lacZ fragment
   1281..1376    +  protein_bind   attL3: mutant version of attL; recombination site for the Gateway® LR reaction LR Clonase™
   1379..2626    +  CDS            CSNK1E: KC1E_HUMAN - Experimental evidence at protein level: Swiss-Prot protein existence level 1. Casein kinases are operationally defined by their preferential utilization of acidic proteins such as caseins as substrates. Can phosphorylate a large number of proteins. Participates in Wnt signaling. Phosphorylates DVL1 and DVL2. Central component of the circadian clock. In balance with PP1, determines the circadian period length, through the regulation of the speed and rhythmicity of PER1 and PER2 phosphorylation. Controls PER1 and PER2 nuclear transport and degradation. Inhibits cytokine-induced gran
   2629..2727    -  protein_bind   attL2: mutant version of attL; recombination site for the Gateway® LR reaction LR Clonase™
   2745..2763    -  promoter       T7 promoter: promoter for bacteriophage T7 RNA polymerase
   2953..2976    +  promoter       Pc promoter (fragment): intI1 (promoter lies within the coding sequence); class 1 integron promoter
   3152..3208    +  CDS            GmR (fragment): gentamycin acetyltransferase; aacC1; confers resistance to gentamycin
   3215..4006    +  CDS            SmR: aminoglycoside adenylyltransferase (Murphy, 1985); aadA; confers resistance to spectinomycin and streptomycin
