[The description below was written by a language model from this plasmid's Addgene catalogue record and pLannotate feature annotations shown in this document.]
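Description:
pDONR223_CSNK1E_WT is a Gateway entry clone built on the Invitrogen pDONR223 backbone and carrying the wild-type human CSNK1E open reading frame (casein kinase 1 epsilon, reference transcript NM_001894.4). It is a small bacterial plasmid of about 4 kb, maintained at high copy number in E. coli through a ColE1/pUC-type origin. Selection is with spectinomycin, conferred by the aadA (SmR) aminoglycoside adenylyltransferase gene. That gene sits downstream of fragments of a class 1 integron Pc promoter and a gentamicin acetyltransferase gene, which are remnants of the cassette's origin rather than functional markers. Short lacI and lacZα fragments are likewise backbone remnants.

The CSNK1E coding sequence is flanked by two attL recombination sites. The automated annotation labels these attL3 and attL2, though the upstream site would conventionally be attL1 in this backbone. These sites allow the ORF to be moved by an LR Clonase reaction into any compatible Gateway destination vector. No promoter drives the insert in this plasmid, so it is a shuttle and archive clone rather than an expression construct. The rrnB T1 and T2 terminators upstream of the cassette insulate it from read-through transcription, and a T7 promoter lies just beyond attL2 facing the insert on the opposite strand.

The depositor notes that the clone is in the "open" configuration, with no stop codon immediately after the insert, so C-terminal tag fusions can be made in suitable destination vectors. The plasmid belongs to the Target Accelerator Plasmid Collection, where wild-type clones such as this serve as the reference for functional comparison with cancer-associated variant alleles. CSNK1E itself encodes a kinase involved in Wnt signalling and in circadian clock regulation through PER protein phosphorylation.
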