Addgene plasmid #82299: pDONR223_CSNK1E_WT
Purpose: Gateway Donor vector containing CSNK1E, part of the Target Accelerator Plasmid Collection.
Depositing lab: Jesse Boehm & William Hahn & David Root. Depositing organization: Broad Institute. Publication: Systematic Functional Interrogation of Rare Cancer Variants Identifies Oncogenic Alleles. Kim E, Ilic N, Shrestha Y, Zou L, Kamburov A, Zhu C, Yang X, Lubonja R, Tran N, Nguyen C, Lawrence MS, Piccioni F, Bagul M, Doench JG, Chouinard CR, Wu X, Hogstrom L, Natoli T, Tamayo P, Horn H, Corsello SM, Lage K, Root DE, Subramanian A, Golub TR, Getz G, Boehm JS, Hahn WC. Cancer Discov. 2016 Jul;6(7):714-26. doi: 10.1158/2159-8290.CD-16-0160. Epub 2016 May 4. PubMed 27147599.
Backbone
  Vector backbone: pDONR223
  Backbone manufacturer: Invitrogen
  Backbone size w/o insert (bp): 2790
  Vector type: Gateway Entry vector
Growth in bacteria
  Bacterial resistance: Spectinomycin, 50 μg/mL
  Growth temperature: 37°C
  Growth strain: DH5alpha
  Copy number: High Copy
Gene/Insert
  Gene/Insert name: CSNK1E (alt name: NM_001894.4)
  Species: H. sapiens (human)
  Mutation: WT
  Entrez Gene: CSNK1E (a.k.a. CKIe, CKIepsilon, HCKIE)
  Promoter: None
  Cloning method: Gateway Cloning
  Sequencing primers: 5′ M13pUC-fwd; 3′ M13-Rev
Terms and licenses: Academic/Nonprofit Terms; Industry Terms: Not Available to Industry
Depositor comments: Open state: NO stop codon immediately follows insert. Supporting reference: Systematic morphological profiling of human gene and allele function via Cell Painting. Rohban MH, et al. Elife. 2017, Mar 18;6. pii: e24060. PubMed PMID 28315521
How to cite: pDONR223_CSNK1E_WT was a gift from Jesse Boehm & William Hahn & David Root (Addgene plasmid # 82299 ; http://n2t.net/addgene:82299 ; RRID:Addgene_82299)
