>Addgene plasmid #82299 | pDONR223_CSNK1E_WT | depositor partial sequence | sequence record 155670 | Insert sequence
ATGGAGCTACGTGTGGGGAACAAGTACCGCCTGGGACGGAAGATCGGGAGCGGGTCCTTCGGAGATATCT
ACCTGGGTGCCAACATCGCCTCTGGTGAGGAAGTCGCCATCAAGCTGGAGTGTGTGAAGACAAAGCACCC
CCAGCTGCACATCGAGAGCAAGTTCTACAAGATGATGCAGGGTGGCGTGGGGATCCCGTCCATCAAGTGG
TGCGGAGCTGAGGGCGACTACAACGTGATGGTCATGGAGCTGCTGGGGCCTAGCCTCGAGGACCTGTTCA
ACTTCTGTTCCCGCAAATTCAGCCTCAAGACGGTGCTGCTCTTGGCCGACCAGATGATCAGCCGCATCGA
GTATATCCACTCCAAGAACTTCATCCACCGGGACGTCAAGCCCGACAACTTCCTCATGGGGCTGGGGAAG
AAGGGCAACCTGGTCTACATCATCGACTTCGGCCTGGCCAAGAAGTACCGGGACGCCCGCACCCACCAGC
ACATTCCCTACCGGGAAAACAAGAACCTGACCGGCACGGCCCGCTACGCTTCCATCAACACGCACCTGGG
CATTGAGCAAAGCCGTCGAGATGACCTGGAGAGCCTGGGCTACGTGCTCATGTACTTCAACCTGGGCTCC
CTGCCCTGGCAGGGGCTCAAAGCAGCCACCAAGCGCCAGAAGTATGAACGGATCAGCGAGAAGAAGATGT
CAACGCCCATCGAGGTCCTCTGCAAAGGCTATCCCTCCGAATTCTCAACATACCTCAACTTCTGCCGCTC
CCTGCGGTTTGACGACAAGCCCGACTACTCTTACCTACGTCAGCTCTTCCGCAACCTCTTCCACCGGCAG
GGCTTCTCCTATGACTACGTCTTTGACTGGAACATGCTGAAATTCGGTGCAGCCCGGAATCCCGAGGATG
TGGACCGGGAGCGGCGAGAACACGAACGCGAGGAGAGGATGGGGCAGCTACGGGGGTCCGCGACCCGAGC
CCTGCCCCCTGGCCCACCCACGGGGGCCACTGCCAACCGGCTCCGCAGTGCCGCCGAGCCCGTGGCTTCC
ACGCCAGCCTCCCGCATCCAGCCGGCTGGCAATACTTCTCCCAGAGCGATCTCGCGGGTCGACCGGGAGA
GGAAGGTGAGTATGAGGCTGCACAGGGGTGCGCCCGCCAACGTCTCCTCCTCAGACCTCACTGGGCGGCA
AGAGGTCTCCCGGATCCCAGCCTCACAGACAAGTGTGCCATTTGACCATCTCGGGAAG
